Addgene plasmid #84277: pJEP228-Lenti-CMV-GFP-GluN2B-WPRE-pA
Purpose: pLenti vector backbone designed to express GFP tagged GluN2B from a CMV promoter.
Depositing lab: Jonathan Ploski. Depositing organization: University of Texas at Dallas. Publication: The production of viral vectors designed to express large and difficult to express transgenes within neurons. Holehonnur R, Lella SK, Ho A, Luong JA, Ploski JE. Mol Brain. 2015 Feb 24;8:12. doi: 10.1186/s13041-015-0100-7. PubMed 25887710.
Backbone
  Vector backbone: Plenti-7.3
  Backbone manufacturer: Invitrogen
  Vector type: Lentiviral
Growth in bacteria
  Bacterial resistance: Ampicillin, 100 μg/mL
  Growth temperature: Room Temperature
  Growth strain: NEB Stable
  Copy number: Unknown
Gene/Insert
  Gene/Insert name: GluN2B
  Promoter: CMV
  Tag / fusion protein: GFP (N terminal on insert)
  Cloning method: Gateway Cloning
  Sequencing primers: 5′ GGG GAC AAG TTT GTA CAA AAA AGC AGG CTA CGC CAC CAT GGT GAG CAA GGG CGA GGA G
Terms and licenses: Academic/Nonprofit Terms; Industry Terms: Not Available to Industry
How to cite: pJEP228-Lenti-CMV-GFP-GluN2B-WPRE-pA was a gift from Jonathan Ploski (Addgene plasmid # 84277 ; http://n2t.net/addgene:84277 ; RRID:Addgene_84277)
