[The description below was written by a language model from this plasmid's Addgene catalogue record and pLannotate feature annotations shown in this document.]
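Description:
pJEP228-Lenti-CMV-GFP-GluN2B-WPRE-pA is a roughly 12 kb HIV-1-based lentiviral transfer plasmid built on the Invitrogen pLenti7.3 backbone and designed to express a GFP-tagged GluN2B NMDA receptor subunit in mammalian cells, particularly neurons. It is propagated in E. coli through a high-copy ColE1/pUC-type origin with ampicillin selection (AmpR, β-lactamase). The backbone also carries an f1 origin, an SV40 origin, and remnants of a lac/lacZα cloning region flanked by T7 and T3 promoters. The record lists a recombination-deficient strain for growth, consistent with the repeat-containing LTRs and large insert.

The viral portion has a third-generation layout. An RSV promoter fused to a truncated 5' LTR drives production of the genomic RNA in packaging cells. It is followed by the Ψ packaging signal with a partial gag sequence, the Rev response element for Rev-dependent nuclear export, and the cPPT/CTS, which aids nuclear import of the reverse-transcribed genome. A ΔU3 self-inactivating 3' LTR followed by an SV40 poly(A) signal closes the genome, so the integrated provirus lacks LTR promoter activity.

The internal cassette uses the CMV immediate-early enhancer and promoter to drive EGFP fused to the N terminus of Grin2b, which the annotation matches to the rat protein. The fusion was inserted by Gateway cloning and is therefore flanked by attB1 and attB2 sites. A backbone V5 tag lies downstream of attB2, but the record does not indicate whether it is translated in frame. A WPRE after the insert enhances transcript stability and expression. According to the associated publication, the construct belongs to work on producing viral vectors for large, difficult-to-express transgenes in neurons, and the GFP tag allows the subunit to be visualised.
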