Features (pLannotate 1.2.2; 30 found; start..end, strand, type, name):
      3..229     +  promoter       RSV promoter: Rous sarcoma virus enhancer/promoter
    230..410     +  LTR            5' LTR (truncated): truncated 5' long terminal repeat (LTR) from HIV-1
    457..582     +  misc_feature   HIV-1 Ψ: packaging signal of human immunodeficiency virus type 1
    566..929     +  CDS            HIV-1 gag (fragment): gag protein from human immunodeficiency virus 1; gag
   1075..1308    +  misc_feature   RRE: The Rev response element (RRE) of HIV-1 allows for Rev-dependent mRNA export from the nucleus to the cytoplasm.
   1685..1785    +  CDS            Rev (fragment): human immunodeficiency virus 1 (HIV-1) Rev protein; rev; enhances nuclear export of unspliced and incompletely spliced viral mRNAs
   1804..1921    +  misc_feature   cPPT/CTS: central polypurine tract and central termination sequence of HIV-1
   1944..2247    +  enhancer       CMV enhancer: human cytomegalovirus immediate early enhancer
   2248..2451    +  promoter       CMV promoter: human cytomegalovirus (CMV) immediate early promoter
   2568..2592    +  protein_bind   attB1: mutant version of attB; recombination site for the Gateway® BP reaction BP Clonase™
   2700..3413    +  CDS            EGFP: EGFP is a basic (constitutively fluorescent) green fluorescent protein published in 1996, derived from Aequorea victoria. It is reported to be a rapidly-maturing weak dimer with moderate acid sensitivity.
   3417..7772    +  CDS            Grin2b: NMDE2_RAT - Experimental evidence at protein level: Swiss-Prot protein existence level 1. Component of NMDA receptor complexes that function as heterotetrameric, ligand-gated ion channels with high calcium permeability and voltage-dependent sensitivity to magnesium. Channel activation requires binding of the neurotransmitter glutamate to the epsilon subunit, glycine binding to the zeta subunit, plus membrane depolarization to eliminate channel inhibition by Mg(2+) (PubMed:1350383, PubMed:19910922, PubMed:21677647, PubMed:24876489, PubMed:27135925, PubMed:27916457). Sensitivity to glutamate and
   7781..7805    -  protein_bind   attB2: mutant version of attB; recombination site for the Gateway® BP reaction BP Clonase™
   7858..7899    +  CDS            V5 tag: epitope tag from simian virus 5
   7923..8511    +  misc_feature   WPRE: woodchuck hepatitis virus posttranscriptional regulatory element
   8570..8589    +  misc_feature   cPPT/CTS (fragment): central polypurine tract and central termination sequence of HIV-1
   8591..8824    +  LTR            3' LTR (ΔU3): self-inactivating 3' long terminal repeat (LTR) from HIV-1
   8896..9017    +  polyA_signal   SV40 poly(A) signal: SV40 polyadenylation signal
   9057..9192    +  rep_origin     SV40 ori: SV40 origin of replication
   9213..9231    -  promoter       T7 promoter: promoter for bacteriophage T7 RNA polymerase
   9239..9394    +  CDS            lacZα (fragment): LacZα fragment of β-galactosidase; lacZ fragment
   9399..9827    +  rep_origin     f1 ori (sequence partly withheld): f1 bacteriophage origin of replication; arrow indicates direction of (+) strand synthesis
   9880..9984    +  promoter       AmpR promoter: bla
   9985..10845   +  CDS            AmpR: β-lactamase; bla; confers resistance to ampicillin, carbenicillin, and related antibiotics
  11016..11604   +  rep_origin     ori: high-copy-number ColE1/pMB1/pBR322/pUC origin of replication
  11787..11879   +  CDS            lacI (fragment): lac repressor; lacI; The lac repressor binds to the lac operator to inhibit transcription in E. coli. This inhibition can be relieved by adding lactose or isopropyl-β-D-thiogalactopyranoside (IPTG).
  11892..11913   +  protein_bind   CAP binding site: CAP binding activates transcription in the presence of cAMP. E. coli catabolite activator protein
  11928..11958   +  promoter       lac promoter: promoter for the E. coli lac operon
  11962..11984   +  protein_bind   lac operator (fragment): The lac repressor binds to the lac operator to inhibit transcription in E. coli. This inhibition can be relieved by adding lactose or isopropyl-β-D-thiogalactopyranoside (IPTG). lac repressor encoded by lacI
  12027..12045   +  promoter       T3 promoter: promoter for bacteriophage T3 RNA polymerase
>Addgene plasmid #84277 | pJEP228-Lenti-CMV-GFP-GluN2B-WPRE-pA | addgene full sequence | sequence record 366264 | Addgene NGS Result
AATGTAGTCTTATGCAATACTCTTGTAGTCTTGCAACATGGTAACGATGAGTTAGCAACATGCCTTACAA
GGAGAGAAAAAGCACCGTGCATGCCGATTGGTGGAAGTAAGGTGGTACGATCGTGCCTTATTAGGAAGGC
AACAGACGGGTCTGACATGGATTGGACGAACCACTGAATTGCCGCATTGCAGAGATATTGTATTTAAGTG
CCTAGCTCGATACATAAACGGGTCTCTCTGGTTAGACCAGATCTGAGCCTGGGAGCTCTCTGGCTAACTA
GGGAACCCACTGCTTAAGCCTCAATAAAGCTTGCCTTGAGTGCTTCAAGTAGTGTGTGCCCGTCTGTTGT
GTGACTCTGGTAACTAGAGATCCCTCAGACCCTTTTAGTCAGTGTGGAAAATCTCTAGCAGTGGCGCCCG
AACAGGGACTTGAAAGCGAAAGGGAAACCAGAGGAGCTCTCTCGACGCAGGACTCGGCTTGCTGAAGCGC
GCACGGCAAGAGGCGAGGGGCGGCGACTGGTGAGTACGCCAAAAATTTTGACTAGCGGAGGCTAGAAGGA
GAGAGATGGGTGCGAGAGCGTCAGTATTAAGCGGGGGAGAATTAGATCGCGATGGGAAAAAATTCGGTTA
AGGCCAGGGGGAAAGAAAAAATATAAATTAAAACATATAGTATGGGCAAGCAGGGAGCTAGAACGATTCG
CAGTTAATCCTGGCCTGTTAGAAACATCAGAAGGCTGTAGACAAATACTGGGACAGCTACAACCATCCCT
TCAGACAGGATCAGAAGAACTTAGATCATTATATAATACAGTAGCAACCCTCTATTGTGTGCATCAAAGG
ATAGAGATAAAAGACACCAAGGAAGCTTTAGACAAGATAGAGGAAGAGCAAAACAAAAGTAAGACCACCG
CACAGCAAGCGGCCGCTGATCTTCAGACCTGGAGGAGGAGATATGAGGGACAATTGGAGAAGTGAATTAT
ATAAATATAAAGTAGTAAAAATTGAACCATTAGGAGTAGCACCCACCAAGGCAAAGAGAAGAGTGGTGCA
GAGAGAAAAAAGAGCAGTGGGAATAGGAGCTTTGTTCCTTGGGTTCTTGGGAGCAGCAGGAAGCACTATG
GGCGCAGCGTCAATGACGCTGACGGTACAGGCCAGACAATTATTGTCTGGTATAGTGCAGCAGCAGAACA
ATTTGCTGAGGGCTATTGAGGCGCAACAGCATCTGTTGCAACTCACAGTCTGGGGCATCAAGCAGCTCCA
GGCAAGAATCCTGGCTGTGGAAAGATACCTAAAGGATCAACAGCTCCTGGGGATTTGGGGTTGCTCTGGA
AAACTCATTTGCACCACTGCTGTGCCTTGGAATGCTAGTTGGAGTAATAAATCTCTGGAACAGATTTGGA
ATCACACGACCTGGATGGAGTGGGACAGAGAAATTAACAATTACACAAGCTTAATACACTCCTTAATTGA
AGAATCGCAAAACCAGCAAGAAAAGAATGAACAAGAATTATTGGAATTAGATAAATGGGCAAGTTTGTGG
AATTGGTTTAACATAACAAATTGGCTGTGGTATATAAAATTATTCATAATGATAGTAGGAGGCTTGGTAG
GTTTAAGAATAGTTTTTGCTGTACTTTCTATAGTGAATAGAGTTAGGCAGGGATATTCACCATTATCGTT
TCAGACCCACCTCCCAACCCCGAGGGGACCCGACAGGCCCGAAGGAATAGAAGAAGAAGGTGGAGAGAGA
GACAGAGACAGATCCATTCGATTAGTGAACGGATCTCGACGGTATCGGTTAACTTTTAAAAGAAAAGGGG
GGATTGGGGGGTACAGTGCAGGGGAAAGAATAGTAGACATAATAGCAACAGACATACAAACTAAAGAATT
ACAAAAACAAATTACAAAAATTCAAAATTTTATCGATAAGCTTGGGAGTTCCGCGTTACATAACTTACGG
TAAATGGCCCGCCTGGCTGACCGCCCAACGACCCCCGCCCATTGACGTCAATAATGACGTATGTTCCCAT
AGTAACGCCAATAGGGACTTTCCATTGACGTCAATGGGTGGAGTATTTACGGTAAACTGCCCACTTGGCA
GTACATCAAGTGTATCATATGCCAAGTACGCCCCCTATTGACGTCAATGACGGTAAATGGCCCGCCTGGC
ATTATGCCCAGTACATGACCTTATGGGACTTTCCTACTTGGCAGTACATCTACGTATTAGTCATCGCTAT
TACCATGGTGATGCGGTTTTGGCAGTACATCAATGGGCGTGGATAGCGGTTTGACTCACGGGGATTTCCA
AGTCTCCACCCCATTGACGTCAATGGGAGTTTGTTTTGGCACCAAAATCAACGGGACTTTCCAAAATGTC
GTAACAACTCCGCCCCATTGACGCAAATGGGCGGTAGGCGTGTACGGTGGGAGGTCTATATAAGCAGAGC
TCGTTTAGTGAACCGTCAGATCGCCTGGAGACGCCATCCACGCTGTTTTGACCTCCATAGAAGACACCGA
CTCTAGAGGATCCACTAGTCCAGTGTGGTGGAATTCTGCAGATATCAACAAGTTTGTACAAAAAAGCAGG
CTACGCCACCATGAAGCCCAGCGCAGAGTGCTGTTCCCCCAAGTTCTGGTTGGTGTTGGCCGTCTTGGCC
GTATCAGGCAGCAAAGCTCGTTCCCAAAAGAGCGCTAGGGTGAGCAAGGGCGAGGAGCTGTTCACCGGGG
TGGTGCCCATCCTGGTCGAGCTGGACGGCGACGTAAACGGCCACAAGTTCAGCGTGTCCGGCGAGGGCGA
GGGCGATGCCACCTACGGCAAGCTGACCCTGAAGTTCATCTGCACCACCGGCAAGCTGCCCGTGCCCTGG
CCCACCCTCGTGACCACCCTGACCTACGGCGTGCAGTGCTTCAGCCGCTACCCCGACCACATGAAGCAGC
ACGACTTCTTCAAGTCCGCCATGCCCGAAGGCTACGTCCAGGAGCGCACCATCTTCTTCAAGGACGACGG
CAACTACAAGACCCGCGCCGAGGTGAAGTTCGAGGGCGACACCCTGGTGAACCGCATCGAGCTGAAGGGC
ATCGACTTCAAGGAGGACGGCAACATCCTGGGGCACAAGCTGGAGTACAACTACAACAGCCACAACGTCT
ATATCATGGCCGACAAGCAGAAGAACGGCATCAAGGTGAACTTCAAGATCCGCCACAACATCGAGGACGG
CAGCGTGCAGCTCGCCGACCACTACCAGCAGAACACCCCCATCGGCGACGGCCCCGTGCTGCTGCCCGAC
AACCACTACCTGAGCACCCAGTCCGCCCTGAGCAAAGACCCCAACGAGAAGCGCGATCACATGGTCCTGC
TGGAGTTCGTGACCGCCGCCGGGATCACTCTCGGCATGGACGAGCTGTACAAGGCTAGCCCCCCCAGCAT
CGGCATCGCTGTCATCCTCGTGGGCACTTCAGACGAAGTGGCCATAAAAGACGCCCACGAGAAAGATGAC
TTCCATCATCTCTCAGTAGTTCCCCGGGTGGAGCTGGTAGCCATGAACGAAACTGACCCAAAGAGCATCA
TCACCCGTATCTGCGATCTTATGTCTGACCGGAAGATCCAGGGGGTGGTGTTCGCGGATGACACCGACCA
AGAAGCCATCGCTCAGATCCTCGACTTCATTTCTGCTCAGACTCTCACCCCCATCCTGGGCATCCATGGG
GGCTCATCTATGATAATGGCGGATAAGGATGAGTCCTCCATGTTCTTCCAGTTTGGCCCGTCTATCGAAC
AGCAAGCTTCCGTCATGCTCAACATCATGGAAGAATATGACTGGTACATCTTTTCCATCGTCACCACCTA
CTTCCCTGGCTACCAGGACTTTGTGAACAAGATCCGCAGTACCATCGAGAACAGCTTCGTGGGCTGGGAG
CTCGAGGAAGTCCTCCTGCTAGACATGTCTCTGGACGATGGCGACTCTAAGATTCAGAATCAGCTGAAGA
AGCTCCAAAGCCCCATCATTCTCCTTTATTGCACGAAGGAGGAAGCCACCTACATTTTTGAAGTAGCTAA
CTCAGTTGGGCTGACTGGCTACGGCTACACGTGGATTGTGCCGAGTCTGGTGGCCGGGGATACGGACACG
GTGCCTTCAGAGTTCCCCACGGGGCTTATCTCTGTGTCTTATGATGAATGGGACTATGGCCTTCCTGCCA
GAGTGAGAGATGGAATTGCCATCATCACCACTGCTGCCTCGGACATGCTGTCCGAACACAGTTTCATCCC
TGAGCCCAAGAGCAGTTGCTACAACACCCACGAGAAGAGGATCTACCAGTCTAACATGTTGAATAGGTAT
CTGATCAATGTCACTTTTGAAGGGAGAAACCTGTCCTTCAGCGAAGATGGCTACCAGATGCATCCGAAGC
TGGTGATAATCCTTCTGAACAAGGAGAGGAAGTGGGAGAGGGTGGGGAAATGGAAGGACAAGTCCCTGCA
GATGAAGTATTATGTGTGGCCTCGGATGTGTCCTGAGACTGAGGAGCAAGAGGATGACCATCTGAGCATT
GTCACCTTGGAGGAGGCGCCATTTGTCATTGTGGAAAGCGTGGACCCTCTCAGTGGAACCTGCATGAGGA
ATACAGTCCCGTGCCAGAAGCGCATCATCTCTGAGAATAAAACAGATGAGGAACCAGGCTACATCAAAAA
ATGCTGCAAGGGGTTCTGTATTGACATCCTTAAGAAAATTTCTAAGTCTGTGAAGTTCACCTATGACCTT
TACCTGGTGACCAATGGCAAGCACGGGAAGAAGATTAATGGGACCTGGAATGGCATGATCGGTGAGGTGG
TCATGAAGAGGGCCTACATGGCAGTGGGATCACTAACTATCAATGAAGAACGGTCAGAGGTGGTTGACTT
CTCTGTACCCTTCATAGAAACTGGCATCAGTGTCATGGTATCTCGCAGCAATGGGACTGTGTCACCTTCT
GCCTTCTTAGAGCCATTCAGCGCTGACGTGTGGGTGATGATGTTTGTGATGCTGCTCATTGTTTCTGCGG
TGGCTGTCTTTGTCTTTGAATACTTCAGCCCTGTGGGTTACAACAGGTGCCTAGCCGATGGCAGAGAGCC
AGGAGGCCCATCTTTCACCATCGGCAAAGCAATTTGGTTACTCTGGGGTCTGGTGTTTAACAACTCCGTA
CCTGTGCAGAACCCAAAGGGGACCACCTCCAAGATCATGGTGTCAGTGTGGGCCTTCTTTGCTGTCATTT
TCCTGGCCAGCTACACTGCCAACTTAGCAGCCTTCATGATCCAAGAGGAGTATGTGGACCAGGTTTCTGG
CCTGAGTGACAAGAAGTTCCAGAGACCTAATGACTTCTCACCCCCTTTCCGCTTTGGGACTGTGCCCAAT
GGCAGCACAGAGAGGAATATCCGTAATAACTATGCAGAAATGCATGCCTACATGGGAAAGTTCAACCAAA
GGGGTGTAGATGATGCATTGCTCTCCCTGAAAACAGGGAAGCTTGATGCATTCATCTATGATGCAGCTGT
GCTCAACTACATGGCTGGAAGGGACGAAGGCTGCAAACTGGTGACCATTGGCAGTGGCAAGGTCTTTGCT
TCTACCGGCTATGGCATTGCTATCCAAAAGGACTCCGGGTGGAAGCGCCAGGTGGACCTGGCTATCCTGC
AGCTGTTTGGAGATGGGGAGATGGAAGAACTGGAAGCTCTCTGGCTCACTGGCATTTGCCACAATGAGAA
GAATGAGGTGATGAGCAGCCAGCTGGACATCGACAATATGGCAGGTGTCTTCTATATGTTGGGGGCAGCC
ATGGCCCTCAGCCTCATCACCTTCATCTGTGAGCATCTGTTCTATTGGCAGTTCCGGCATTGCTTCATGG
GTGTCTGTTCTGGCAAGCCTGGCATGGTCTTCTCCATCAGCAGAGGTATCTACAGCTGTATCCATGGGGT
AGCCATAGAGGAGCGCCAATCCGTGATGAACTCCCCCACTGCCACCATGAACAACACCCACTCCAACATC
CTACGCTTGCTCCGCACGGCCAAGAACATGGCCAACCTGTCTGGAGTAAACGGCTCCCCTCAGAGTGCCC
TGGACTTCATCCGCCGAGAGTCCTCCGTCTACGACATCTCTGAGCATCGTCGCAGCTTCACGCATTCAGA
CTGCAAGTCTTACAATAACCCACCCTGTGAGGAAAACCTGTTCAGTGACTACATTAGCGAGGTAGAGAGA
ACATTTGGTAACCTGCAGCTGAAGGACAGCAATGTGTACCAAGACCACTATCACCATCACCACCGGCCAC
ACAGCATCGGCAGCACCAGCTCCATTGATGGGCTCTATGACTGTGACAACCCACCCTTCACCACCCAGCC
CAGGTCAATCAGCAAGAAACCCCTGGACATCGGCCTGCCCTCCTCCAAACATAGCCAGCTCAGCGACCTG
TATGGCAAGTTCTCTTTCAAGAGTGACCGCTACAGTGGCCACGACGACTTGATTCGATCGGATGTCTCCG
ACATCTCCACGCACACTGTCACCTATGGGAACATCGAGGGCAACGCAGCCAAGAGGAGGAAACAGCAGTA
TAAGGACAGTCTAAAGAAGCGGCCAGCCTCGGCCAAATCGAGGAGGGAGTTTGATGAAATCGAGCTGGCC
TACCGTCGCCGACCACCCCGCTCCCCGGACCACAAGCGCTACTTCAGGGACAAAGAAGGGCTCCGAGACT
TCTACCTGGACCAGTTCCGAACAAAGGAGAACTCGCCTCACTGGGAGCACGTGGACTTGACTGACATTTA
CAAAGAACGCAGTGACGACTTCAAGCGAGATTCGGTCAGTGGAGGTGGGCCCTGTACCAACAGGTCTCAC
CTCAAACACGGAACGGGCGAGAAGCACGGAGTGGTAGGCGGGGTGCCTGCTCCTTGGGAGAAGAACCTGA
CCAATGTGGATTGGGAGGACCGGTCTGGGGGCAACTTCTGCCGCAGCTGTCCTTCCAAGCTGCACAATTA
CTCCTCGACGGTGGCAGGGCAGAACTCGGGCCGGCAGGCCTGCATCAGATGTGAGGCCTGTAAGAAGGCT
GGTAACCTGTACGACATCAGCGAGGACAACTCCCTGCAGGAACTGGACCAGCCGGCTGCCCCCGTGGCTG
TGACATCCAACGCCTCCAGCACCAAGTACCCTCAAAGCCCGACTAATTCCAAGGCTCAGAAGAAGAATCG
GAACAAACTGCGCCGGCAGCATTCCTACGACACCTTCGTGGACCTGCAGAAGGAGGAGGCCGCCTTGGCC
CCACGCAGCGTGAGCCTGAAAGACAAGGGCCGATTCATGGATGGGAGCCCCTACGCCCATATGTTTGAGA
TGCCAGCTGGTGAGAGCTCCTTTGCCAACAAGTCCTCAGTGCCCACTGCCGGACACCACCACAACAACCC
CGGCAGCGGCTACATGCTCAGCAAGTCGCTCTACCCTGACCGGGTCACGCAAAACCCTTTCATCCCCACT
TTTGGGGATGACCAGTGCTTGCTTCACGGCAGCAAATCCTACTTCTTCAGGCAGCCCACGGTGGCAGGGG
CGTCAAAAACAAGGCCGGACTTCCGGGCCCTTGTCACCAATAAGCCAGTGGTGTCAGCCCTTCATGGGGC
TGTGCCAGGTCGTTTCCAGAAGGACATTTGTATAGGGAACCAGTCCAACCCCTGTGTGCCTAACAACAAA
AACCCCAGGGCTTTCAATGGCTCCAGCAATGGACATGTTTATGAGAAACTTTCTAGTATTGAGTCTGATG
TCTGAGTGAGACCCAGCTTTCTTGTACAAAGTGGTTGATATCCAGCACAGTGGCGGCCGCTCGAGTCTAG
AGGGCCCGCGGTTCGAAGGTAAGCCTATCCCTAACCCTCTCCTCGGTCTCGATTCTACGCGTACCGGTTA
GTAATGATCGACAATCAACCTCTGGATTACAAAATTTGTGAAAGATTGACTGGTATTCTTAACTATGTTG
CTCCTTTTACGCTATGTGGATACGCTGCTTTAATGCCTTTGTATCATGCTATTGCTTCCCGTATGGCTTT
CATTTTCTCCTCCTTGTATAAATCCTGGTTGCTGTCTCTTTATGAGGAGTTGTGGCCCGTTGTCAGGCAA
CGTGGCGTGGTGTGCACTGTGTTTGCTGACGCAACCCCCACTGGTTGGGGCATTGCCACCACCTGTCAGC
TCCTTTCCGGGACTTTCGCTTTCCCCCTCCCTATTGCCACGGCGGAACTCATCGCCGCCTGCCTTGCCCG
CTGCTGGACAGGGGCTCGGCTGTTGGGCACTGACAATTCCGTGGTGTTGTCGGGGAAGCTGACGTCCTTT
CCATGGCTGCTCGCCTGTGTTGCCACCTGGATTCTGCGCGGGACGTCCTTCTGCTACGTCCCTTCGGCCC
TCAATCCAGCGGACCTTCCTTCCCGCGGCCTGCTGCCGGCTCTGCGGCCTCTTCCGCGTCTTCGCCTTCG
CCCTCAGACGAGTCGGATCTCCCTTTGGGCCGCCTCCCCGCCTGGCGATGGTACCTTTAAGACCAATGAC
TTACAAGGCAGCTGTAGATCTTAGCCACTTTTTAAAAGAAAAGGGGGGACTGGAAGGGCTAATTCACTCC
CAACGAAGACAAGATCTGCTTTTTGCTTGTACTGGGTCTCTCTGGTTAGACCAGATCTGAGCCTGGGAGC
TCTCTGGCTAACTAGGGAACCCACTGCTTAAGCCTCAATAAAGCTTGCCTTGAGTGCTTCAAGTAGTGTG
TGCCCGTCTGTTGTGTGACTCTGGTAACTAGAGATCCCTCAGACCCTTTTAGTCAGTGTGGAAAATCTCT
AGCAGTAGTAGTTCATGTCATCTTATTATTCAGTATTTATAACTTGCAAAGAAATGAATATCAGAGAGTG
AGAGGAACTTGTTTATTGCAGCTTATAATGGTTACAAATAAAGCAATAGCATCACAAATTTCACAAATAA
AGCATTTTTTTCACTGCATTCTAGTTGTGGTTTGTCCAAACTCATCAATGTATCTTATCATGTCTGGCTC
TAGCTATCCCGCCCCTAACTCCGCCCATCCCGCCCCTAACTCCGCCCAGTTCCGCCCATTCTCCGCCCCA
TGGCTGACTAATTTTTTTTATTTATGCAGAGGCCGAGGCCGCCTCGGCCTCTGAGCTATTCCAGAAGTAG
TGAGGAGGCTTTTTTGGAGGCCTAGGGACGTACCCAATTCGCCCTATAGTGAGTCGTATTACGCGCGCTC
ACTGGCCGTCGTTTTACAACGTCGTGACTGGGAAAACCCTGGCGTTACCCAACTTAATCGCCTTGCAGCA
CATCCCCCTTTCGCCAGCTGGCGTAATAGCGAAGAGGCCCGCACCGATCGCCCTTCCCAACAGTTGCGCA
GCCTGAATGGCGAATGGG
[124 nt withheld, positions 9399-9522]
C
[91 nt withheld, positions 9524-9614]
A
[49 nt withheld, positions 9616-9664]
CCTTTGACGTTGGAGTCCACGTTCTTT
[37 nt withheld, positions 9692-9728]
ACCCTATCTCGGTCTATTCTTTTGATTTATAAGGGATTTTGCCGATTTCGGCCTATTGGTTAAAAAATGA
GCTGATTTAACAAAAATTTAACGCGAATTTTAACAAAATATTAACGCTTACAATTTAGGTGGCACTTTTC
GGGGAAATGTGCGCGGAACCCCTATTTGTTTATTTTTCTAAATACATTCAAATATGTATCCGCTCATGAG
ACAATAACCCTGATAAATGCTTCAATAATATTGAAAAAGGAAGAGTATGAGTATTCAACATTTCCGTGTC
GCCCTTATTCCCTTTTTTGCGGCATTTTGCCTTCCTGTTTTTGCTCACCCAGAAACGCTGGTGAAAGTAA
AAGATGCTGAAGATCAGTTGGGTGCACGAGTGGGTTACATCGAACTGGATCTCAACAGCGGTAAGATCCT
TGAGAGTTTTCGCCCCGAAGAACGTTTTCCAATGATGAGCACTTTTAAAGTTCTGCTATGTGGCGCGGTA
TTATCCCGTATTGACGCCGGGCAAGAGCAACTCGGTCGCCGCATACACTATTCTCAGAATGACTTGGTTG
AGTACTCACCAGTCACAGAAAAGCATCTTACGGATGGCATGACAGTAAGAGAATTATGCAGTGCTGCCAT
AACCATGAGTGATAACACTGCGGCCAACTTACTTCTGACAACGATCGGAGGACCGAAGGAGCTAACCGCT
TTTTTGCACAACATGGGGGATCATGTAACTCGCCTTGATCGTTGGGAACCGGAGCTGAATGAAGCCATAC
CAAACGACGAGCGTGACACCACGATGCCTGTAGCAATGGCAACAACGTTGCGCAAACTATTAACTGGCGA
ACTACTTACTCTAGCTTCCCGGCAACAATTAATAGACTGGATGGAGGCGGATAAAGTTGCAGGACCACTT
CTGCGCTCGGCCCTTCCGGCTGGCTGGTTTATTGCTGATAAATCTGGAGCCGGTGAGCGTGGGTCTCGCG
GTATCATTGCAGCACTGGGGCCAGATGGTAAGCCCTCCCGTATCGTAGTTATCTACACGACGGGGAGTCA
GGCAACTATGGATGAACGAAATAGACAGATCGCTGAGATAGGTGCCTCACTGATTAAGCATTGGTAACTG
TCAGACCAAGTTTACTCATATATACTTTAGATTGATTTAAAACTTCATTTTTAATTTAAAAGGATCTAGG
TGAAGATCCTTTTTGATAATCTCATGACCAAAATCCCTTAACGTGAGTTTTCGTTCCACTGAGCGTCAGA
CCCCGTAGAAAAGATCAAAGGATCTTCTTGAGATCCTTTTTTTCTGCGCGTAATCTGCTGCTTGCAAACA
AAAAAACCACCGCTACCAGCGGTGGTTTGTTTGCCGGATCAAGAGCTACCAACTCTTTTTCCGAAGGTAA
CTGGCTTCAGCAGAGCGCAGATACCAAATACTGTTCTTCTAGTGTAGCCGTAGTTAGGCCACCACTTCAA
GAACTCTGTAGCACCGCCTACATACCTCGCTCTGCTAATCCTGTTACCAGTGGCTGCTGCCAGTGGCGAT
AAGTCGTGTCTTACCGGGTTGGACTCAAGACGATAGTTACCGGATAAGGCGCAGCGGTCGGGCTGAACGG
GGGGTTCGTGCACACAGCCCAGCTTGGAGCGAACGACCTACACCGAACTGAGATACCTACAGCGTGAGCT
ATGAGAAAGCGCCACGCTTCCCGAAGGGAGAAAGGCGGACAGGTATCCGGTAAGCGGCAGGGTCGGAACA
GGAGAGCGCACGAGGGAGCTTCCAGGGGGAAACGCCTGGTATCTTTATAGTCCTGTCGGGTTTCGCCACC
TCTGACTTGAGCGTCGATTTTTGTGATGCTCGTCAGGGGGGCGGAGCCTATGGAAAAACGCCAGCAACGC
GGCCTTTTTACGGTTCCTGGCCTTTTGCTGGCCTTTTGCTCACATGTTCTTTCCTGCGTTATCCCCTGAT
TCTGTGGATAACCGTATTACCGCCTTTGAGTGAGCTGATACCGCTCGCCGCAGCCGAACGACCGAGCGCA
GCGAGTCAGTGAGCGAGGAAGCGGAAGAGCGCCCAATACGCAAACCGCCTCTCCCCGCGCGTTGGCCGAT
TCATTAATGCAGCTGGCACGACAGGTTTCCCGACTGGAAAGCGGGCAGTGAGCGCAACGCAATTAATGTG
AGTTAGCTCACTCATTAGGCACCCCAGGCTTTACACTTTATGCTTCCGGCTCGTATGTTGTGTGGAATTG
TGAGCGGATAACAATTTCACACAGGAAACAGCTATGACCATGATTACGCCAAGCGCGCAATTAACCCTCA
CTAAAGGGAACAAAAGCTGGAGCTGCAAGCTT
